Addgene plasmid #1869: Cdk6-DN-HA
Depositing lab: Sander van den Heuvel. Depositing organization: Massachusetts General Hospital. Publication: Distinct roles for cyclin-dependent kinases in cell cycle control. van den Heuvel S, Harlow E. Science 1993 Dec 24;262(5142):2050-4. 10.1126/science.8266103 PubMed 8266103.
Backbone
  Vector backbone: pCMV-neo-Bam
  Backbone size w/o insert (bp): 6550
  Vector type: Mammalian Expression
  Selectable markers: Neomycin (select with G418)
Growth in bacteria
  Bacterial resistance: Ampicillin, 100 μg/mL
  Growth temperature: 37°C
  Growth strain: DH5alpha
  Copy number: High Copy
Gene/Insert
  Gene/Insert name: Cdk6 (alt names: cyclin-dependent kinase 6; PLSTIRE)
  Species: H. sapiens (human)
  Mutation: Dominant negative, D to N in conserved KLAD*FGLAR stretch; also D224Y
  Entrez Gene: CDK6 (a.k.a. MCPH12, PLSTIRE)
  Tag / fusion protein: HA (C terminal on insert)
  Cloning method: Restriction Enzyme; 5′ cloning site BamHI (not destroyed); 3′ cloning site BamHI (not destroyed)
  Sequencing primers: 5′ Bglob-intron-F; 3′ Bglob-pA-R
Terms and licenses: Academic/Nonprofit Terms; Industry Terms: Not Available to Industry
Depositor comments: See scanned map.
How to cite: Cdk6-DN-HA was a gift from Sander van den Heuvel (Addgene plasmid # 1869 ; http://n2t.net/addgene:1869 ; RRID:Addgene_1869)
