[The description below was written by a language model from this plasmid's Addgene catalogue record.]
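Description:
Cdk6-DN-HA is a mammalian expression plasmid built on the pCMV-neo-Bam backbone (about 6.55 kb without insert) that carries a dominant-negative form of human cyclin-dependent kinase 6 (CDK6, also known as PLSTIRE). It is propagated in E. coli as a high-copy plasmid under ampicillin selection, and it carries a neomycin resistance marker so that transfected mammalian cells can be selected with G418. The record does not list the promoter explicitly. The backbone name points to CMV-driven expression, and the recommended sequencing primers, which anneal in a beta-globin intron and a beta-globin polyadenylation region, suggest that these elements flank the cloning site, with the intron upstream and the polyA signal downstream of the insert.

The CDK6 coding sequence was inserted by restriction cloning into a BamHI site that is retained at both ends, so the insert can be released with that single enzyme. It has an HA epitope tag fused to its C terminus, allowing the protein to be detected or immunoprecipitated with anti-HA antibodies and distinguished from endogenous CDK6. The dominant-negative behaviour comes from an aspartate-to-asparagine substitution in the conserved KLADFGLAR stretch of the kinase domain. This residue is needed for catalysis, so such a mutant is expected to be kinase-inactive while still able to compete for partners such as cyclins. The record also notes a second change, D224Y. The construct comes from work on the distinct roles of individual cyclin-dependent kinases in cell cycle control, and it is suited to transient or stable expression experiments that test how interfering with CDK6 function affects cell cycle progression. No annotated feature table is provided; the depositor refers only to a scanned map.
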