>Addgene plasmid #1869 | Cdk6-DN-HA | addgene partial sequence | sequence record 16977 | Bglob-pA-R 5'-ttttggcagagggaaaaaga-3'
GCCACCACCTTCTGATAGGCAGCCTGCACCTGAGGAGTGAATTCCTCGACGGATCCTCAAGCATAATCTG
GCACATCATAGGCTGTATTCAGCTCCGAGGTGTTCTGGCTGGGCGGCAGGTGGGAATCCAGGTTTTCTTT
GCACCTTTCCAGGTCCTGGAAGTATGGGTGAGACAGGGCACTGTAGGCAGATATTCTTTTGGCTGGGTTA
AATGTCAAACACTTCAGAAGTAGGTCTTTGCCTAGTTCATCGATATCTGTTACAAACTTCTCAATTGGTT
GGGCAGATTTTGAATGAAAAGCCTGCCTGGGAAGGGCAACATCTCTAGGCCAGTCTTCTTCTCCTGGGAG
TCCAATCACGTCCAAGATTTTTCCTAGTTGATCAACATATGAACTTCCACGAAAAAGAGGCTTTCTACGA
AACATTTCTGCAAATATGCAGCCAACACTCCAGAGATCCACGGGGGTGGCGTAGCTGGACTGGAGCAAGA
CTTCGGGTGCTCTGTACCACAGCGTGACGACCACTGAGGTTAGAGCCATCTGGAAACTATAGATGCGGGC
AAGGCCGAAGTTAGCGAGTTTTATTTGTCCGCTGCTGGTCACCAGAATGTTCTGTGGTTTTAGATCGCGA
TGCACTACTCGGTGTGAATGAAGAAAGTCCAGACCTCGGAGAAGCTGAAACATCATATCCTTTATGGTTT
CAGTGGGCACTCCAGGCTCTG
